Addgene plasmid #231328: pNDGG070
Purpose: (Empty Backbone) BEVA Golden Gate cloning vector; BEVA2.0 Sucrose curable broad host range plasmid . L1-pBBR1-Sp-sacB-ELT4; GG assembly from pOGG004, pNDGG002, pOGG011, pNDGG008, and pOGG014, SpR
Depositing lab: Barney Geddes. Depositing organization: North Dakota State University. Publication: BEVA2.0: modular assembly of golden gate-compatible vectors with expanded utility for genetic engineering. Geddes BA, Williamson R, Schumacher J, Ardi A, Levin G, Cervenka E, Huang R, diCenzo G. Can J Microbiol. 2025 Jan 1;71:1-13. doi: 10.1139/cjm-2024-0246. PubMed 39919271.
Backbone
  Vector backbone: NA
  Vector type: Bacterial Expression
Growth in bacteria
  Bacterial resistance: Spectinomycin, 50 μg/mL
  Growth temperature: 37°C
  Growth strain: DH5alpha
  Copy number: High Copy
Gene/Insert
  Gene/Insert name: None
Terms and licenses: Academic/Nonprofit Terms; Industry Terms: Not Available to Industry
How to cite: pNDGG070 was a gift from Barney Geddes (Addgene plasmid # 231328 ; http://n2t.net/addgene:231328 ; RRID:Addgene_231328)
