[The description below was written by a language model from this plasmid's Addgene catalogue record and pLannotate feature annotations shown in this document.]
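Description:
pNDGG070 is an empty, 6.3 kb Golden Gate cloning vector from the BEVA2.0 (Bacterial Expression Vector Archive) modular system, described as a level 1 (L1), sucrose-curable, broad-host-range plasmid. It was itself built by Golden Gate assembly of five module plasmids, and its shorthand name, L1-pBBR1-Sp-sacB-ELT4, summarises the parts chosen. Replication depends on the pBBR1 oriV and its cognate Rep protein from Bordetella bronchiseptica, a replicon that functions in a wide range of Gram-negative bacteria. An incP oriT allows the plasmid to be mobilised by conjugation from a donor that supplies the transfer functions. Selection is by spectinomycin through the aadA aminoglycoside adenylyltransferase, which also confers streptomycin resistance. The short int, GmR and qacE fragments annotated around aadA appear to be remnants of the integron context from which this cassette derives, rather than functional genes. The record lists the plasmid as high copy and propagated in DH5alpha.

The cloning region consists of a lac promoter with its CAP binding site and operator, a pUC18/19-type multiple cloning site and a lacZα fragment, bracketed by the rrnB T1 and lambda t0 terminators, which insulate it from surrounding transcription. In vectors of this type the lacZα cassette is typically replaced by the assembled parts, allowing blue/white screening, although the record does not name the Type IIS enzyme or overhangs used. The distinguishing module is Bacillus subtilis sacB under its native promoter and control region. The levansucrase it encodes makes many Gram-negative hosts sensitive to sucrose, so plating on sucrose counter-selects cells retaining the plasmid. This makes the vector suited to transient delivery of constructs that need to be removed from the host afterwards. No insert is present.
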