Features (pLannotate 1.2.2; 18 found; start..end, strand, type, name):
    140..248     +  oriT           oriT: incP origin of transfer
    259..921     -  CDS            pBBR1 Rep: replication protein for the broad-host-range plasmid pBBR1 from Bordetella bronchiseptica
    922..1693    -  rep_origin     pBBR1 oriV: replication origin of the broad-host-range plasmid pBBR1 from Bordetella bronchiseptica; requires the pBBR1 Rep protein for replication
   1785..2230    +  promoter       sacB promoter: sacR; sacB promoter and control region
   2231..3652    +  CDS            SacB: secreted levansucrase that renders bacterial growth sensitive to sucrose; Bacillus subtilis sacB; negative selection marker
   3746..3832    -  terminator     rrnB T1 terminator: Escherichia coli rrnB; transcription terminator T1 from the E. coli rrnB gene
   3865..3907    +  CDS            lacI (fragment): lac repressor; lacI; The lac repressor binds to the lac operator to inhibit transcription in E. coli. This inhibition can be relieved by adding lactose or isopropyl-β-D-thiogalactopyranoside (IPTG).
   3920..3941    +  protein_bind   CAP binding site: CAP binding activates transcription in the presence of cAMP. E. coli catabolite activator protein
   3956..3986    +  promoter       lac promoter: promoter for the E. coli lac operon
   3994..4010    +  protein_bind   lac operator: The lac repressor binds to the lac operator to inhibit transcription in E. coli. This inhibition can be relieved by adding lactose or isopropyl-β-D-thiogalactopyranoside (IPTG). lac repressor encoded by lacI
   4047..4103    -  misc_feature   MCS: pUC18/19 multiple cloning site
   4100..4257    +  CDS            lacZα (fragment): LacZα fragment of β-galactosidase; lacZ fragment
   4263..4362    -  misc_feature   bom (fragment): basis of mobility region from pBR322
   4458..4552    +  terminator     lambda t0 terminator: transcription terminator from phage lambda
   4575..5147    -  CDS            int (fragment): INT2_ECOLX - Protein inferred from homology: Swiss-Prot protein existence level 3. Putative integrase believed to be involved in the insertion of antibiotic resistance genes into plasmids and transposons. From Escherichia coli.
   5233..5289    +  CDS            GmR (fragment): gentamycin acetyltransferase; aacC1; confers resistance to gentamycin
   5296..6087    +  CDS            SmR: aminoglycoside adenylyltransferase (Murphy, 1985); aadA; confers resistance to spectinomycin and streptomycin
   6251..6340    +  CDS            qacE (fragment): QACE_ECOLX - Protein inferred from homology: Swiss-Prot protein existence level 3. Multidrug exporter. Is implicated for the resistance to bacteriocidal quaternary ammonium compounds. From Escherichia coli.
>Addgene plasmid #231328 | pNDGG070 | addgene full sequence | sequence record 466831 | Addgene NGS Result
ACTACTTTTCCGCTGCATAACCCTGCTTCGGGGTCATTATAGCGATTTTTTCGGTATATCCATCCTTTTT
CGCACGATATACAGGATTTTGCCAAAGGGTTCGTGTAGACTTTCCTTGGTGTATCCAACGGCGTCAGCCG
GGCAGGATAGGTGAAGTAGGCCCACCCGCGAGCGGGTGTTCCTTCTTCACTGTCCCTTATTCGCACCTGG
CGGTGCTCAACGGGAATCCTGCTCTGCGAGGCTGGCCGTAGGCCGGCCCTACCGGCGCGGCAGCGTTACC
CGTGTCGGCGGCTCCAACGGCTCGCCATCGTCCAGAAAACACGGCTCATCGGGCATCGGCAGGCGCTGCT
GCCCGCGCCGTTCCCATTCCTCCGTTTCGGTCAAGGCTGGCAGGTCTGGTTCCATGCCCGGAATGCCGGG
CTGGCTGGGCGGCTCCTCGCCGGGGCCGGTCGGTAGTTGCTGCTCGCCCGGATACAGGGTCGGGATGCGG
CGCAGGTCGCCATGCCCCAACAGCGATTCGTCCTGGTCGTCGTGATCAACCACCACGGCGGCACTGAACA
CCGACAGGCGCAACTGGTCGCGGGGCTGGCCCCACGCCACGCGGTCATTGACCACGTAGGCCGACACGGT
GCCGGGGCCGTTGAGCTTCACGACGGAGATCCAGCGCTCGGCCACCAAGTCCTTGACTGCGTATTGGACC
GTCCGCAAAGAACGTCCGATGAGCTTGGAAAGAGTCTTTTGGCTGACCACCACGGCGTTCTGGTGGCCCA
TCTGCGCGACGAGGTGATGCAGCAGCATTGCCGCCGTGGGTTTCCTCGCAATAAGCCCGGCCCACGCCTC
ATGCGCTTTGCGTTCCGTTTGGACCCAGTGACCGGGCTTGTTCTTGGCTTGAATGCCGATTTCTCTGGAC
TGCGTGGCCATGCTTATCTCCATGCGGTAGGGGTGCCGCACGGTTGCGGCACCATGCGCAATCAGCTGCA
ACTTTTCGGCAGCGCGACAACAATTATGCGTTGCGTAAAAGTGGCAGTCAATTACAGATTTTCTTTAACC
TACGCAATGAGCTATTGCGGGGGGTGCCGCAATGAGCTGTTGCGTACCCCCCTTTTTTAAGTTGTTGATT
TTTAAGTCTTTCGCATTTCGCCCTATATCTAGTTCTTTGGTGCCCAAAGAAGGGCACCCCTGCGGGGTTC
CCCCACGCCTTCGGCGCGGCTCCCCCTCCGGCAAAAAGTGGCCCCTCCGGGGCTTGTTGATCGACTGCGC
GGCCTTCGGCCTTGCCCAAGGTGGCGCTGCCCCCTTGGAACCCCCGCACTCGCCGCCGTGAGGCTCGGGG
GGCAGGCGGGCGGGCTTCGCCCTTCGACTGCCCCCACTCGCATAGGCTTGGGTCGTTCCAGGCGCGTCAA
GGCCAAGCCGCTGCGCGGTCGCTGCGCGAGCCTTGACCCGCCTTCCTCTTGGTGTCCAACCGGCAAGCGA
AGCGCGCAGGCCGCAGGCCGGAGGCTTTTCCCCAGAGAAAATTAAAAAAATTGATGGGGCAAGGCCGCAG
GCCGCGCAGTTGGAGCCGGTGGGTATGTGGTCGAAGGCTGGGTAGCCGGTGGGCAATCCCTGTGGTCAAG
CTCGTGGGCAGGCGCAGCCTGTCCATCAGCTTGTCCAGCAGGGTTGTCCACGGGCCGAGCGAAGCGAGCC
AGCCGGTGGCCGCTCGCGGCCATCGTCCACATATCCACGGGCTGGCAAGGGAGCGCAGCGACCGCGCAGG
GCGAAGCCCGGAGAGCAAGCCCGTAGGGGGTTACCACATATACCTGCCGTTCACTATTATTTAGTGAAAT
GAGATATTATGATATTTTCTGAATTGTGATTAAAAAGGCAACTTTATGCCCATGCAACAGAAACTATAAA
AAATACAGAGAATGAAAAGAAACAGATAGATTTTTTAGTTCTTTAGGCCCGTAGTCTGCAAATCCTTTTA
TGATTTTCTATCAAACAAAAGAGGAAAATAGACCAGTTGCAATCCAAACGAGAGTCTAATAGAATGAGGT
CGAAAAGTAAATCGCGCGGGTTTGTTACTGATAAAGCAGGCAAGACCTAAAATGTGTAAAGGGCAAAGTG
TATACTTTGGCGTCACCCCTTACATATTTTAGGTCTTTTTTTATTGTGCGTAACTAACTTGCCATCTTCA
AACAGGAGGGCTGGAAGAAGCAGACCGCTAACACAGTACATAAAAAAGGAGACATGAACGATGAACATCA
AAAAGTTTGCAAAACAAGCAACAGTATTAACCTTTACTACCGCACTGCTGGCAGGAGGCGCAACTCAAGC
GTTTGCGAAAGAAACGAACCAAAAGCCATATAAGGAAACATACGGCATTTCCCATATTACACGCCATGAT
ATGCTGCAAATCCCTGAACAGCAAAAAAATGAAAAATATCAAGTTTCTGAATTTGATTCGTCCACAATTA
AAAATATCTCTTCTGCAAAAGGCCTGGACGTTTGGGACAGCTGGCCATTACAAAACGCTGACGGCACTGT
CGCAAACTATCACGGCTACCACATCGTCTTTGCATTAGCCGGAGATCCTAAAAATGCGGATGACACATCG
ATTTACATGTTCTATCAAAAAGTCGGCGAAACTTCTATTGACAGCTGGAAAAACGCTGGCCGCGTCTTTA
AAGACAGCGACAAATTCGATGCAAATGATTCTATCCTAAAAGACCAAACACAAGAATGGTCAGGTTCAGC
CACATTTACATCTGACGGAAAAATCCGTTTATTCTACACTGATTTCTCCGGTAAACATTACGGCAAACAA
ACACTGACAACTGCACAAGTTAACGTATCAGCATCAGACAGCTCTTTGAACATCAACGGTGTAGAGGATT
ATAAATCAATCTTTGACGGTGACGGAAAAACGTATCAAAATGTACAGCAGTTCATCGATGAAGGCAACTA
CAGCTCAGGCGACAACCATACGCTGAGAGATCCTCACTACGTAGAAGATAAAGGCCACAAATACTTAGTA
TTTGAAGCAAACACTGGAACTGAAGATGGCTACCAAGGCGAAGAATCTTTATTTAACAAAGCATACTATG
GCAAAAGCACATCATTCTTCCGTCAAGAAAGTCAAAAACTTCTGCAAAGCGATAAAAAACGCACGGCTGA
GTTAGCAAACGGCGCTCTCGGTATGATTGAGCTAAACGATGATTACACACTGAAAAAAGTGATGAAACCG
CTGATTGCATCTAACACAGTAACAGATGAAATTGAACGCGCGAACGTCTTTAAAATGAACGGCAAATGGT
ATCTGTTCACTGACTCCCGCGGATCAAAAATGACGATTGACGGCATTACGTCTAACGATATTTACATGCT
TGGTTATGTTTCTAATTCTTTAACTGGCCCATACAAGCCGCTGAACAAAACTGGCCTTGTGTTAAAAATG
GATCTTGATCCTAACGATGTAACCTTTACTTACTCACACTTCGCTGTACCTCAAGCGAAAGGAAACAATG
TCGTGATTACAAGCTATATGACAAACAGAGGATTCTACGCAGACAAACAATCAACGTTTGCGCCGAGCTT
CCTGCTGAACATCAAAGGCAAGAAAACATCTGTTGTCAAAGACAGCATCCTTGAACAAGGACAATTAACA
GTTAATAAATAAAAACGCAAAAGAAATGCCGATGGGTACGTACCCGCTCTTGGACTCCTGTTACTCCGGA
TCCGAATTCGGCAGGCATCAGATCTAGGGCGGCGGATTTGTCCTACTCAGGAGAGCGTTCACCGACAAAC
AACAGATAAAACGAAAGGCCCAGTCTTTCGACTGAGCCTTTCGTTTTATTTGATGCCTGCCGAATTCGGA
TCCGGAGTGAGACCGCAGCTGGCACGACAGGTTTGCCGACTGGAAAGCGGGCAGTGAGCGCAACGCAATT
AATGTGAGTTAGCTCACTCATTAGGCACCCCAGGCTTTACACTTTATGCTTCCGGCTCGTATGTTGTGTG
GAATTGTGAGCGGATAACAATTTCACACAGGAAACAGCTATGACCATGATTACGCCAAGCTTGCATGCCT
GCAGGTCGACTCTAGAGGATCCCCGGGTACCGAGCTCGAATTCACTGGCCGTCGTTTTACAACGTCGTGA
CTGGGAAAACCCTGGCGTTACCCAACTTAATCGCCTTGCAGCACATCCCCCTTTCGCCAGCTGGCGTAAT
AGCGAAGAGGCCCGCACCGATCGCCCTTCCCAACAGTTGCGCAGCCTGAATGGCGAATGGCGCCTGATGC
GGTATTTTCTCCTTACGCATCTGTGCGGTATTTCACACCGCATATGGTGCACTCTCAGTACAATCTGCTC
TGATGCCGCATAGTTAAGCCAGCCCCGACACCCGCCAACACCCGCTGACGCGCCCTGACGGGCTTGTCTG
CTCCCGGCATCCGCTTACAGACAAGCTGTGACGGTCTCACGCTCTTGGACTCCTGTTGATAGATCCAGTA
ATGACCTCAGAACTCCATCTGGATTTGTTCAGAACGCTCGGTTGCCGCCGGGCGTTTTTTATTGGTGAGA
ATCCAGGCAACCGGATCAATTCCCCTGCTCGCGCAGGCTGGGTGCCAAGCTCTCGGGTAACATCAAGGCC
CGATCCTTGGAGCCCTTGCCCTCCCGCACGATGATCGTGCCGTGATCGAAATCCAGATCCTTGACCCGCA
GTTGCAAACCCTCACTGATCCGCATGCCCGTTCCATACAGAAGCTGGGCGAACAAACGATGCTCGCCTTC
CAGAAAACCGAGGATGCGAACCACTTCATCCGGGGTCAGCACCACCGGCAAGCGCCGCGACGGCCGAGGT
CTTGCGATCTCCTGAAGCCAGGGCAGATCCGTGCACAGCACCTTGCCGTAGAAGAACAGCAAGGCCGCCA
ATGCCTGACGATGCGTGGAGAGCGAAACCTTGCGCTCGTTCGCCAGCCAGGACAGAAATGCCTCGACTTC
GCTGCTGCCCAAGGTTGCCGGGTGACGCACACCGTGGAAACGGATGAAGGCACGAACCCAGTGGACATAA
GCCTGTTCGGTTCGTAAGCTGTAATGCAAGTAGCGTATGCGCTCACGCAACTGGTCCAGAACCTTGACCG
AACGCAGCGGTGGTAACGGCGCAGTGGCGGTTTTCATGGCTTGTTATGACTGTTTTTTTGGGGTACAGTC
TATGCCTCGGGCATCCAAGCAGCAAGCGCGTTACGCCGTGGGTCGATGTTTGATGTTATGGAGCAGCAAC
GATGTTACGCAGCAGGGCAGTCGCCCTAAAACAAAGTTAAACATCATGAGGGAAGCGGTGATCGCCGAAG
TATCGACTCAACTATCAGAGGTAGTTGGCGTCATCGAGCGCCATCTCGAACCGACGTTGCTGGCCGTACA
TTTGTACGGCTCCGCAGTGGATGGCGGCCTGAAGCCACACAGTGATATTGATTTGCTGGTTACGGTGACC
GTAAGGCTTGATGAAACAACGCGGCGAGCTTTGATCAACGACCTTTTGGAAACTTCGGCTTCCCCTGGAG
AGAGCGAGATTCTCCGCGCTGTAGAAGTCACCATTGTTGTGCACGACGACATCATTCCGTGGCGTTATCC
AGCTAAGCGCGAACTGCAATTTGGAGAATGGCAGCGCAATGACATTCTTGCAGGTATCTTCGAGCCAGCC
ACGATCGACATTGATCTGGCTATCTTGCTGACAAAAGCAAGAGAACATAGCGTTGCCTTGGTAGGTCCAG
CGGCGGAGGAACTCTTTGATCCGGTTCCTGAACAGGATCTATTTGAGGCGCTAAATGAAACCTTAACGCT
ATGGAACTCGCCGCCCGACTGGGCTGGCGATGAGCGAAATGTAGTGCTTACGTTGTCCCGCATTTGGTAC
AGCGCAGTAACCGGCAAAATCGCGCCGAAGGATGTCGCTGCCGACTGGGCAATGGAGCGCCTGCCGGCCC
AGTATCAGCCCGTCATACTTGAAGCTAGACAGGCTTATCTTGGACAAGAAGAAGATCGCTTGGCCTCGCG
CGCAGATCAGTTGGAAGAATTTGTCCACTACGTGAAAGGCGAGATCACCAAGGTAGTCGGCAAATAATGT
CTAACAATTCGTTCAAGCCGACGCCGCTTCGCGGCGCGGCTTAACTCAAGCGTTAGATGCACTAAGCACA
TAATTGCTCACAGCCAAACTATCAGGTCAAGTCTGCTTTTATTATTTTTAAGCGTGCATAATAAGCCCTA
CACAAATTGGGAGATATATCATGAAAGGCTGGCTTTTTCTTGTTATCGCAATAGTTGGCGAAGTAATCGC
AACATCCGCATTAAAATCTAGCGAGGGCTTTACTAAGCTGATCCGG
